>Addgene plasmid #1741 | hs-calx2 | addgene partial sequence | sequence record 16889 | 1741 with pCasper-hs
TGAATAGGGAATTGGGAATTCGTTAACAGATCTGCGGCCGCAACAATGCAGTTGCTCCTTAAATCGATAT
TCACCTGCGCACTATTCGTGATCTTTGTGTATGCCACCGCCCAGTCGCTGCTCAAAGTCCAGGAGACAGA
AGCGCGGCAGGCGTACCTTAATGTTACCTCCTCCAGCAGTAGTAATCTCAGCCAGGACGATGGCCACTTC
CTCAGCCGGCGACTAAGGCAGGTCAGCCATGGCGAGGAGGGCGACGAGGGCGCGCCGTCCCAAATGGACG
ACGAGTTGGAACAGATGACCAAGGTGCATGGAGAAGCACCGGACGCGGAGGAGCTGCGCGAATGCAGCGA
GGGTCTTGTCCTGCCACTCTGGATGCCGCAACGCAACATTTCGGTGGGTGACCGCCTCGTCCGCGGCTTT
GTTTACTTCGTCCTACTGATCTACCTGTTTGTGGGTGTGTCCATCATTGCGGATCGCTTCATGGCCGCCA
TCGAGGCAATCACATCGATTGAACGGGCGGTGGTGGTCAAGGGACCCAACAACACCAAGCAGGTGATGCA
CGTGCGCATCTGGAACGAAACGGTGGCGAATCTAACGCTAATGGCCCTGGGATCGAGTGCCCCCGAGATC
CTGCTCTCGGTTATTGAGATTTATGCGAAGGACTTCGAGAGCGGTGACTTGGGACCTGGCACCATCGTGG
GATCAGCTGCCTACAACCTGTTTATGATTATCGCCGTATGCATGATCTGGATACCGGCGGGCGAGGTACG
AAGGATCCGGCATCTGCGAGTCTTCTTCGTTACCGCCCTCTTCTCGGTCTTCGCCTATGTGTGGCTGTGG
CTCATCCTATCCGTGTTCACGCCCGGCGTGATCCTGGTCTGGGAGGCGATCGTGACCTTGCTATTCTTCC
CGCTGACCGTGCTGTGGGCCTACATCGCCGAGCG
