[The description below was written by a language model from this plasmid's Addgene catalogue record.]
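Description:
hs-calx2 is an insect expression plasmid built on the pCaspeRhs backbone (about 8.8 kb without insert), carrying a roughly 2.9 kb cDNA for calx2, a form of the Drosophila melanogaster Na+/Ca2+ exchanger encoded by the Calx gene (CG5685). The insert was placed between NotI and XbaI sites, both of which remain intact, so the coding fragment can be excised or replaced. No mutation is recorded, and no epitope tags or reporter fusions are listed. Part of the construct derives from an earlier Bluescript-based calx clone obtained from another laboratory. In bacteria the plasmid is maintained at high copy and selected with ampicillin.

No feature table accompanies the record, so the regulatory elements are not itemised. Vectors of the pCaSpeR-hs family are generally P-element transformation vectors in which a cloned cDNA sits downstream of a heat-shock (hsp70) promoter, flanked by P-element ends that allow transposase-mediated integration into the fly germline, with a mini-white eye-colour marker for identifying transformants. The "hs" in the plasmid name is consistent with such heat-inducible expression, but these details are inferred from the backbone name rather than stated. The associated study concerns the roles of CalX in light activation, adaptation and cell survival. This suggests the construct was used to supply or overexpress the exchanger in flies, for example to test its effect on photoreceptor responses or to rescue mutant phenotypes, although the record does not spell out the specific experiment.
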