Addgene plasmid #1741: hs-calx2
Depositing lab: Craig Montell. Depositing organization: Johns Hopkins University and School of Medicine. Publication: Light Activation, Adaptation, and Cell Survival Functions of the Na(+)/Ca(2+) Exchanger CalX. Wang T, Xu H, Oberwinkler J, Gu Y, Hardie RC, Montell C. Neuron 2005 Feb 3;45(3):367-78. 10.1016/j.neuron.2004.12.046 PubMed 15694324.
Backbone
  Vector backbone: pCaspeRhs
  Backbone size w/o insert (bp): 8780
  Vector type: Insect Expression
Growth in bacteria
  Bacterial resistance: Ampicillin, 100 μg/mL
  Growth temperature: 37°C
  Growth strain: DH5alpha
  Copy number: High Copy
Gene/Insert
  Gene/Insert name: calx2 (alt name: Na/Ca Exchange Protein)
  Species: D. melanogaster (fly)
  Insert size (bp): 2860
  Mutation: N/A
  GenBank ID: NM_169940
  Entrez Gene: Calx (a.k.a. Dmel_CG5685, 9C5, CALX, CALX1.1, CG5685, CalX, Dmel/Ncx, Dmel\CG5685, NCX, Ncx, anon-93ABa, calX, calx)
  Cloning method: Restriction Enzyme; 5′ cloning site NotI (not destroyed); 3′ cloning site XbaI (not destroyed)
  Sequencing primers: 5′ TCCCCGACACCAGCA; 3′ CTACTGAAATCTGCC
Resource information
  A portion of this plasmid was derived from a plasmid made by: pBS-calx1.2 ; provided by Dr. Hryshko, Institute of Cardiovascular Sciences, Manitoba, Canada
Terms and licenses: Academic/Nonprofit Terms; Industry Terms: Not Available to Industry
How to cite: hs-calx2 was a gift from Craig Montell (Addgene plasmid # 1741 ; http://n2t.net/addgene:1741 ; RRID:Addgene_1741)
